Addgene plasmid #38043: pAAV-CA-FLEX-RG
Depositing lab: Naoshige Uchida. Depositing organization: Harvard University. Publication: Whole-brain mapping of direct inputs to midbrain dopamine neurons. Watabe-Uchida M, Zhu L, Ogawa SK, Vamanrao A, Uchida N. Neuron. 2012 Jun 7;74(5):858-73. 10.1016/j.neuron.2012.03.017 PubMed 22681690.
Backbone
  Vector backbone: pAAV-CA-FLEX
  Backbone manufacturer: Mitsuko Watabe-Uchida
  Backbone size w/o insert (bp): 6058
  Total vector size (bp): 7794
  Vector type: Mammalian Expression, AAV, Cre/Lox
Growth in bacteria
  Bacterial resistance: Ampicillin, 100 μg/mL
  Growth temperature: 37°C
  Growth strain: Stbl3
  Copy number: High Copy
Gene/Insert
  Gene/Insert name: Rabies virus glycoprotein (alt name: RG)
  Species: rabies virus
  Insert size (bp): 1574
  GenBank ID: M31046.1
  Promoter: CA
  Cloning method: Restriction Enzyme; 5′ cloning site EcoRV (destroyed during cloning); 3′ cloning site EcoRV (destroyed during cloning)
  Sequencing primers: 5′ CCTACAGCTCCTGGGCAACG
Resource information
  A portion of this plasmid was derived from a plasmid made by: Edward M. Callaway
Terms and licenses: Academic/Nonprofit Terms; Industry Terms: Not Available to Industry
How to cite: pAAV-CA-FLEX-RG was a gift from Naoshige Uchida (Addgene plasmid # 38043 ; http://n2t.net/addgene:38043 ; RRID:Addgene_38043)
