[The description below was written by a language model from this plasmid's Addgene catalogue record and pLannotate feature annotations shown in this document.]
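Description:
pAAV-CA-FLEX-RG is a 7.8 kb adeno-associated virus transfer plasmid for Cre-dependent expression of the rabies virus glycoprotein (RG) in mammalian cells. It is built on the pAAV-CA-FLEX backbone and is maintained in bacteria as a high-copy plasmid through a ColE1/pUC-type origin with ampicillin selection (AmpR under its own bla promoter). The backbone also carries an M13 phage origin and short remnants of the pBR322 bom and rop regions. The record lists a recombination-deficient host strain, which is common for plasmids with repeat-rich ITRs.

The expression cassette lies between two AAV2 inverted terminal repeats, which direct replication and packaging of the intervening DNA into AAV particles. Transcription is driven by the CA promoter, which the feature table resolves into the CMV immediate-early enhancer, the chicken β-actin promoter and a chimeric β-actin/β-globin intron. This is a strong, broadly active arrangement. Downstream, the roughly 1.57 kb glycoprotein coding sequence sits in the antisense orientation, flanked by a lox2272/loxP pair on each side, with the two pairs facing each other (a FLEX or double-inverted switch). Without Cre the open reading frame is not expressed. Cre inverts the cassette through one pair of compatible sites and then excises a site from the other pair, locking the gene in the sense orientation. A WPRE and the human growth hormone polyadenylation signal follow, enhancing transcript stability and processing.

The associated publication mapped direct inputs to midbrain dopamine neurons. This fits the usual role of such a construct: supplying glycoprotein in trans to Cre-defined starter neurons so that glycoprotein-deleted rabies virus can spread to presynaptic partners in monosynaptic tracing.
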