Features (pLannotate 1.2.2; 19 found; start..end, strand, type, name):
      1..141     -  repeat_region  AAV2 ITR: inverted terminal repeat of adeno-associated virus serotype 2 inverted
    174..538     +  enhancer       CMV enhancer: human cytomegalovirus immediate early enhancer
    541..816     +  promoter       chicken β-actin promoter: No description available
    817..1825    +  intron         chimeric intron: chimera between introns from chicken β-actin and rabbit β-globin
   1910..1937    +  protein_bind   lox2272 (fragment): Cre-mediated recombination occurs in the 8-bp core sequence (GGATACTT). lox2272 sites are compatible with each other, but incompatible with loxP or loxN sites (Lee and Saito, 1988). Cre recombinase
   1988..2018    +  protein_bind   loxP (fragment): Cre-mediated recombination occurs in the 8-bp core sequence (GCATACAT). Cre recombinase
   2178..3749    -  CDS            G: GLYCO_RABVS - Experimental evidence at protein level: Swiss-Prot protein existence level 1. Attaches the virus to host cellular receptor, inducing endocytosis of the virion. In the endosome, the acidic pH induces conformational changes in the glycoprotein trimer, which trigger fusion between virus and cell membrane. There is convincing in vitro evidence that the muscular form of the nicotinic acetylcholine receptor (nAChR), the neuronal cell adhesion molecule (NCAM), and the p75 neurotrophin receptor (p75NTR) bind glycoprotein and thereby facilitate rabies virus entry into cells (By similarity
   3782..3809    -  protein_bind   lox2272 (fragment): Cre-mediated recombination occurs in the 8-bp core sequence (GGATACTT). lox2272 sites are compatible with each other, but incompatible with loxP or loxN sites (Lee and Saito, 1988). Cre recombinase
   3869..3899    -  protein_bind   loxP (fragment): Cre-mediated recombination occurs in the 8-bp core sequence (GCATACAT). Cre recombinase
   3921..4509    +  misc_feature   WPRE: woodchuck hepatitis virus posttranscriptional regulatory element
   4541..5017    +  polyA_signal   hGH poly(A) signal: human growth hormone polyadenylation signal
   5057..5197    +  repeat_region  AAV2 ITR: inverted terminal repeat of adeno-associated virus serotype 2 inverted
   5202..5253    -  misc_feature   bom (fragment): basis of mobility region from pBR322
   5272..5652    +  rep_origin     M13 ori (sequence partly withheld): M13 bacteriophage origin of replication; arrow indicates direction of (+) strand synthesis
   5728..5777    -  misc_feature   bom (fragment): basis of mobility region from pBR322
   5879..5914    -  CDS            rop (fragment): Rop protein, which maintains plasmids at low copy number; rop
   6009..6113    +  promoter       AmpR promoter: bla
   6114..6974    +  CDS            AmpR: β-lactamase; bla; confers resistance to ampicillin, carbenicillin, and related antibiotics
   7145..7733    +  rep_origin     ori: high-copy-number ColE1/pMB1/pBR322/pUC origin of replication
>Addgene plasmid #38043 | pAAV-CA-FLEX-RG | depositor full sequence | sequence record 47850 | pAAV-CA-FLEX-RG sequence 7794 bps
CCTGCAGGCAGCTGCGCGCTCGCTCGCTCACTGAGGCCGCCCGGGCAAAGCCCGGGCGTCGGGCGACCTT
TGGTCGCCCGGCCTCAGTGAGCGAGCGAGCGCGCAGAGAGGGAGTGGCCAACTCCATCACTAGGGGTTCC
TGCGGCCGCACGCGTAAGCTGGGCTGCAGGAATCTAGTTATTAATAGTAATCAATTACGGGGTCATTAGT
TCATAGCCCATATATGGAGTTCCGCGTTACATAACTTACGGTAAATGGCCCGCCTGGCTGACCGCCCAAC
GACCCCCGCCCATTGACGTCAATAATGACGTATGTTCCCATAGTAACGCCAATAGGGACTTTCCATTGAC
GTCAATGGGTGGACTATTTACGGTAAACTGCCCACTTGGCAGTACATCAAGTGTATCATATGCCAAGTAC
GCCCCCTATTGACGTCAATGACGGTAAATGGCCCGCCTGGCATTATGCCCAGTACATGACCTTATGGGAC
TTTCCTACTTGGCAGTACATCTACGTATTAGTCATCGCTATTACCATGGGTCGAGGTGAGCCCCACGTTC
TGCTTCACTCTCCCCATCTCCCCCCCCTCCCCACCCCCAATTTTGTATTTATTTATTTTTTAATTATTTT
GTGCAGCGATGGGGGCGGGGGGGGGGGGGGCGCGCGCCAGGCGGGGCGGGGCGGGGCGAGGGGCGGGGCG
GGGCGAGGCGGAGAGGTGCGGCGGCAGCCAATCAGAGCGGCGCGCTCCGAAAGTTTCCTTTTATGGCGAG
GCGGCGGCGGCGGCGGCCCTATAAAAAGCGAAGCGCGCGGCGGGCGGGAGTCGCTGCGTTGCCTTCGCCC
CGTGCCCCGCTCCGCGCCGCCTCGCGCCGCCCGCCCCGGCTCTGACTGACCGCGTTACTCCCACAGGTGA
GCGGGCGGGACGGCCCTTCTCCTCCGGGCTGTAATTAGCGCTTGGTTTAATGACGGCTCGTTTCTTTTCT
GTGGCTGCGTGAAAGCCTTAAAGGGCTCCGGGAGGGCCCTTTGTGCGGGGGGGAGCGGCTCGGGGGGTGC
GTGCGTGTGTGTGTGCGTGGGGAGCGCCGCGTGCGGCCCGCGCTGCCCGGCGGCTGTGAGCGCTGCGGGC
GCGGCGCGGGGCTTTGTGCGCTCCGCGTGTGCGCGAGGGGAGCGCGGCCGGGGGCGGTGCCCCGCGGTGC
GGGGGGGCTGCGAGGGGAACAAAGGCTGCGTGCGGGGTGTGTGCGTGGGGGGGTGAGCAGGGGGTGTGGG
CGCGGCGGTCGGGCTGTAACCCCCCCCTGCACCCCCCTCCCCGAGTTGCTGAGCACGGCCCGGCTTCGGG
TGCGGGGCTCCGTACGGGGCGTGGCGCGGGGCTCGCCGTGCCGGGCGGGGGGTGGCGGCAGGTGGGGGTG
CCGGGCGGGGCGGGGCCGCCTCGGGCCGGGGAGGGCTCGGGGGAGGGGCGCGGCGGCCCCGGAGCGCCGG
CGGCTGTCGAGGCGCGGCGAGCCGCAGCCATTGCCTTTTATGGTAATCGTGCGAGAGGGCGCAGGGACTT
CCTTTGTCCCAAATCTGGCGGAGCCGAAATCTGGGAGGCGCCGCCGCACCCCCTCTAGCGGGCGCGGGCG
AAGCGGTGCGGCGCCGGCAGGAAGGAAATGGGCGGGGAGGGCCTTCGTGCGTCGCCGCGCCGCGGTCCCC
TTCTCCATCTCCAGCCTCGGGGCTGCCGCAGGGGGACGGCTGCCTTCGGGGGGGACGGGGCAGGGCGGGG
TTCGGCTTCTGGCGTGTGACCGGCGGCTCTAGAGCCTCTGCTAACCATGTTCATGCCTTCTTCTTTTTCC
TACAGCTCCTGGGCAACGTGCTGGTTGTTGTGCTGTCTCATCATTTTGGCAAAGAATTGATTTCGATACG
TACGGTTGAATTCATTACCTCGTATAGGATACTTTATACGAAGTTATGCAGAATGGTAGCTGGATTGTAA
GTACTATTAGCAATATGAAACCTCTTAATAACCTCGTATAGCATACATTATACGAAGTAATAGATCTAAG
CTTGATTAATGAAAATCTCATGACTCTTGAATCTACCCAGTTGCATGGAGTTCAAGGAGGACTATTGAAC
CCAGGTTTTTCAAAAAGAACCCCCCAAGGGGAGGTGATCTTCAGGACTTGGATCGTTGAAAGGACGGCCA
GTCCTTACAGTCTGGTCTCACCCCCACTCTTGTGTGATTCCCATGAAGATATGATCTTCCCGCTTTGGGG
AGTGACTGACACCTCCCTCCCTGTCCCTCTGAGATTGTGTTGCGTAGGTTCTGATCGATTGACTCTTCTA
CAACATGTCATCAGGAAAATTATCAACATCAAGGCAGTCAGGGCCCCTGCACTCAGTAATACATACTTCC
CCCAGTTCGGGAGACCCAAGTCAACTCCTGAGACCTGATTGTGCACATCGGGAAGGTGAACTTCAACAAA
ATCCTCAGCCTCGTCACCGTCCTTGAAAACGGTAGACGGGTCTGCCAGGGGGTGCACAAGGGGGATAACC
GAGGATTCCAACAACTCCATATGTTGCTGGAGGAGGGATGATTGCATCTCTGGGATTAAGACATTGCCGT
CAGGTCCTAATATTATACCATTGAAAAACACCCCGTTCACATGAGGATGACACCTCCCCCCAACTCTTAA
ACACCCTTTTGAAGGGAGGATCTCATTCCAAGTTCTGACTGACTTGTAGTGAGCATCGGCTTCCATCAAG
GTCTTGTTGAATATGGTATATGCTTTTCCAAACCCAGGGACAAGTTTTCTTAAATGACTGAGACGTCTGA
AACTCACTGACTTGGTTGTCATGATGGACTCTAGTGCATCCAGACACTCCTCTCTCTTCCTGACCAACTC
CTCTACAACAAGGTGCTCAATTTCGTCTGAGCGAAAGTCGTGCAGGTTCACCAACTTATCGGGAGGGCAC
CATTTGGTTTCATTTGATGTTTGCATCGAGACCCATGTTCCATCCATAAGTCTAAGTCCTAGAACTCCAC
ATAACTTGAGTTTGCATGCTCCTTTTAAAGACTTATATAGGCCTCTTTCATCTACAAAGCCGCAAGTCTC
ACTCCCTTTGGATGCTCTCTTCCCTCTACTATTGGTAAAAATGTCACAAGACATCCCTAGTCTCGGATTC
TCGGGCATCCAAATGGTGTAATCGTGGTTAGTGGAGCAGTAGGTAGAAGACACCGCTACTCCTGAGCACT
TCCCGCTAGGGAAGACCCTCGAGTGAAGGGATCTGTCATATGGGTCCAAATCTGCCACACTTGGAGATAT
GATAACGAGAGACTCCTTGGTGGTTTTTACAGTTCGAAGCCAGCGGTAGTCAGGGTACGGATTGTGTAGA
GACTCTTCATATCTGGGGTCACCGGCCATCTTCCAGTTGTACGCGGCTCTACATGCATCTGGTGTTGGGC
GGAAATGCTTTCTTTTGAACGTGGTTGTGACATAACCAACGAAGTTAGTGTAGGTTTCAGCCTCCGTCAC
AACGCCTGTGCAAGTGAACCCGTTCACTTTTATGGCTAAGATGTATCCAACTTTAAGTTCCATGTAGGAG
AACCCTGACAGGTTGGTGCATCCTTCGTCCTCCACTACCAAATTGTTTGGGCAGCTGAGGTGATGTATGT
CAATCGGACTCCAGGGACCAAGCTTGTCTGGTATCGTGTAAATAGGGAATTTCCCAAAACACAATGGAAA
AACCAGAAGGGGTACAAACAGGAGAGCCTGAGGAACCATCTTTCCCTCGTGCCGAATTCGATATCGTCGA
CATAACTTCGTATAAAGTATCCTATACGAGGTAATTTGCCTTAACCCAGAAATTATCAGTACTATTCTTT
AGAATGGTGCAAAGAATTACTTCGTATAATGTATGCTATACGAGGTTATCGCATGCTAGAGCTTATCGAT
AATCAACCTCTGGATTACAAAATTTGTGAAAGATTGACTGGTATTCTTAACTATGTTGCTCCTTTTACGC
TATGTGGATACGCTGCTTTAATGCCTTTGTATCATGCTATTGCTTCCCGTATGGCTTTCATTTTCTCCTC
CTTGTATAAATCCTGGTTGCTGTCTCTTTATGAGGAGTTGTGGCCCGTTGTCAGGCAACGTGGCGTGGTG
TGCACTGTGTTTGCTGACGCAACCCCCACTGGTTGGGGCATTGCCACCACCTGTCAGCTCCTTTCCGGGA
CTTTCGCTTTCCCCCTCCCTATTGCCACGGCGGAACTCATCGCCGCCTGCCTTGCCCGCTGCTGGACAGG
GGCTCGGCTGTTGGGCACTGACAATTCCGTGGTGTTGTCGGGGAAATCATCGTCCTTTCCTTGGCTGCTC
GCCTATGTTGCCACCTGGATTCTGCGCGGGACGTCCTTCTGCTACGTCCCTTCGGCCCTCAATCCAGCGG
ACCTTCCTTCCCGCGGCCTGCTGCCGGCTCTGCGGCCTCTTCCGCGTCTTCGCCTTCGCCCTCAGACGAG
TCGGATCTCCCTTTGGGCCGCCTCCCCGCATCGATACCGAGCGCTGCTCGAGAGATCTACGGGTGGCATC
CCTGTGACCCCTCCCCAGTGCCTCTCCTGGCCCTGGAAGTTGCCACTCCAGTGCCCACCAGCCTTGTCCT
AATAAAATTAAGTTGCATCATTTTGTCTGACTAGGTGTCCTTCTATAATATTATGGGGTGGAGGGGGGTG
GTATGGAGCAAGGGGCAAGTTGGGAAGACAACCTGTAGGGCCTGCGGGGTCTATTGGGAACCAAGCTGGA
GTGCAGTGGCACAATCTTGGCTCACTGCAATCTCCGCCTCCTGGGTTCAAGCGATTCTCCTGCCTCAGCC
TCCCGAGTTGTTGGGATTCCAGGCATGCATGACCAGGCTCAGCTAATTTTTGTTTTTTTGGTAGAGACGG
GGTTTCACCATATTGGCCAGGCTGGTCTCCAACTCCTAATCTCAGGTGATCTACCCACCTTGGCCTCCCA
AATTGCTGGGATTACAGGCGTGAACCACTGCTCCCTTCCCTGTCCTTCTGATTTTGTAGGTAACCACGTG
CGGACCGAGCGGCCGCAGGAACCCCTAGTGATGGAGTTGGCCACTCCCTCTCTGCGCGCTCGCTCGCTCA
CTGAGGCCGGGCGACCAAAGGTCGCCCGACGCCCGGGCTTTGCCCGGGCGGCCTCAGTGAGCGAGCGAGC
GCGCAGCTGCCTGCAGGGGCGCCTGATGCGGTATTTTCTCCTTACGCATCTGTGCGGTATTTCACACCGC
ATA
[142 nt withheld, positions 5254-5395]
C
[141 nt withheld, positions 5397-5537]
CCTTTGACGTTGGAGTCCACGTTCTTT
[37 nt withheld, positions 5565-5601]
ACCCTATCTCGGGCTATTCTTTTGATTTATAAGGGATTTTGCCGATTTCGGCCTATTGGTTAAAAAATGA
GCTGATTTAACAAAAATTTAACGCGAATTTTAACAAAATATTAACGTTTACAATTTTATGGTGCACTCTC
AGTACAATCTGCTCTGATGCCGCATAGTTAAGCCAGCCCCGACACCCGCCAACACCCGCTGACGCGCCCT
GACGGGCTTGTCTGCTCCCGGCATCCGCTTACAGACAAGCTGTGACCGTCTCCGGGAGCTGCATGTGTCA
GAGGTTTTCACCGTCATCACCGAAACGCGCGAGACGAAAGGGCCTCGTGATACGCCTATTTTTATAGGTT
AATGTCATGATAATAATGGTTTCTTAGACGTCAGGTGGCACTTTTCGGGGAAATGTGCGCGGAACCCCTA
TTTGTTTATTTTTCTAAATACATTCAAATATGTATCCGCTCATGAGACAATAACCCTGATAAATGCTTCA
ATAATATTGAAAAAGGAAGAGTATGAGTATTCAACATTTCCGTGTCGCCCTTATTCCCTTTTTTGCGGCA
TTTTGCCTTCCTGTTTTTGCTCACCCAGAAACGCTGGTGAAAGTAAAAGATGCTGAAGATCAGTTGGGTG
CACGAGTGGGTTACATCGAACTGGATCTCAACAGCGGTAAGATCCTTGAGAGTTTTCGCCCCGAAGAACG
TTTTCCAATGATGAGCACTTTTAAAGTTCTGCTATGTGGCGCGGTATTATCCCGTATTGACGCCGGGCAA
GAGCAACTCGGTCGCCGCATACACTATTCTCAGAATGACTTGGTTGAGTACTCACCAGTCACAGAAAAGC
ATCTTACGGATGGCATGACAGTAAGAGAATTATGCAGTGCTGCCATAACCATGAGTGATAACACTGCGGC
CAACTTACTTCTGACAACGATCGGAGGACCGAAGGAGCTAACCGCTTTTTTGCACAACATGGGGGATCAT
GTAACTCGCCTTGATCGTTGGGAACCGGAGCTGAATGAAGCCATACCAAACGACGAGCGTGACACCACGA
TGCCTGTAGCAATGGCAACAACGTTGCGCAAACTATTAACTGGCGAACTACTTACTCTAGCTTCCCGGCA
ACAATTAATAGACTGGATGGAGGCGGATAAAGTTGCAGGACCACTTCTGCGCTCGGCCCTTCCGGCTGGC
TGGTTTATTGCTGATAAATCTGGAGCCGGTGAGCGTGGGTCTCGCGGTATCATTGCAGCACTGGGGCCAG
ATGGTAAGCCCTCCCGTATCGTAGTTATCTACACGACGGGGAGTCAGGCAACTATGGATGAACGAAATAG
ACAGATCGCTGAGATAGGTGCCTCACTGATTAAGCATTGGTAACTGTCAGACCAAGTTTACTCATATATA
CTTTAGATTGATTTAAAACTTCATTTTTAATTTAAAAGGATCTAGGTGAAGATCCTTTTTGATAATCTCA
TGACCAAAATCCCTTAACGTGAGTTTTCGTTCCACTGAGCGTCAGACCCCGTAGAAAAGATCAAAGGATC
TTCTTGAGATCCTTTTTTTCTGCGCGTAATCTGCTGCTTGCAAACAAAAAAACCACCGCTACCAGCGGTG
GTTTGTTTGCCGGATCAAGAGCTACCAACTCTTTTTCCGAAGGTAACTGGCTTCAGCAGAGCGCAGATAC
CAAATACTGTCCTTCTAGTGTAGCCGTAGTTAGGCCACCACTTCAAGAACTCTGTAGCACCGCCTACATA
CCTCGCTCTGCTAATCCTGTTACCAGTGGCTGCTGCCAGTGGCGATAAGTCGTGTCTTACCGGGTTGGAC
TCAAGACGATAGTTACCGGATAAGGCGCAGCGGTCGGGCTGAACGGGGGGTTCGTGCACACAGCCCAGCT
TGGAGCGAACGACCTACACCGAACTGAGATACCTACAGCGTGAGCTATGAGAAAGCGCCACGCTTCCCGA
AGGGAGAAAGGCGGACAGGTATCCGGTAAGCGGCAGGGTCGGAACAGGAGAGCGCACGAGGGAGCTTCCA
GGGGGAAACGCCTGGTATCTTTATAGTCCTGTCGGGTTTCGCCACCTCTGACTTGAGCGTCGATTTTTGT
GATGCTCGTCAGGGGGGCGGAGCCTATGGAAAAACGCCAGCAACGCGGCCTTTTTACGGTTCCTGGCCTT
TTGCTGGCCTTTTGCTCACATGT
