>Addgene plasmid #38043 | pAAV-CA-FLEX-RG | addgene partial sequence | sequence record 50776 | WPRE-R 5'-CATAGCGTAAAAGGAGCAACA-3'
CCAGAGGTTGATTATCGATAAGCTCTAGCATGCGATAACCTCGTATAGCATACATTATACGAAGTAATTC
TTTGCACCATTCTAAAGAATAGTACTGATAATTTCTGGGTTAAGGCAAATTACCTCGTATAGGATACTTT
ATACGAAGTTATGTCGACGATATCGAATTCGGCACGAGGGAAAGATGGTTCCTCAGGCTCTCCTGTTTGT
ACCCCTTCTGGTTTTTCCATTGTGTTTTGGGAAATTCCCTATTTACACGATACCAGACAAGCTTGGTCCC
TGGAGTCCGATTGACATACATCACCTCAGCTGCCCAAACAATTTGGTAGTGGAGGACGAAGGATGCACCA
ACCTGTCAGGGTTCTCCTACATGGAACTTAAAGTTGGATACATCTTAGCCATAAAAGTGAACGGGTTCAC
TTGCACAGGCGTTGTGACGGAGGCTGAAACCTACACTAACTTCGTTGGTTATGTCACAACCACGTTCAAA
AGAAAGCATTTCCGCCCAACACCAGATGCATGTAGAGCCGCGTACAACTGGAAGATGGCCGGTGACCCCA
GATATGAAGAGTCTCTACACAATCCGTACCCTGACTACCGCTGGCTTCGAACTGTAAAAACCACCAAGGA
GTCTCTCGTTATCATATCTCCAAGTGTGGCAGATTTGGACCCATATGACAGATCCCTTCACTCGAGGGTC
TTCCCTAGCGGGAAGTGCTCAGGAGTAGCGGTGTCTTCTACCTACTGCTCCACTAACCACGATTACACCA
TTTGGATGCCCGAGAATCCGAGACTAGGGATGT
