>Addgene plasmid #38043 | pAAV-CA-FLEX-RG | addgene partial sequence | sequence record 50777 | CAGenhancer-F 5'-GGGCGTACTTGGCATATGAT-3'
ACTCCACCCATTGACGTCAATGGAAAGTCCCTATTGGCGTTACTATGGGAACATACGTCATTATTGACGT
CAATGGGCGGGGGTCGTTGGGCGGTCAGCCAGGCGGGCCATTTACCGTAAGTTATGTAACGCGGAACTCC
ATATATGGGCTATGAACTAATGACCCCGTAATTGATTACTATTAATAACTAGATTCCTGCAGCCCAGCTT
ACGCGTGCGGCCGCAGGAACCCCTAGTGATGGAGTTGGCCACTCCCTCTCTGCGCGCTCGCTCGA
